>Addgene plasmid #135557 | pFastBac HT JS-Rab10wt | addgene full sequence | sequence record 272501 | Addgene NGS Result
G
[124 nt withheld, positions 2-125]
C
[91 nt withheld, positions 127-217]
A
[49 nt withheld, positions 219-267]
CCTTTGACGTTGGAGTCCACGTTCTT
[37 nt withheld, positions 294-330]
ACCCTATCTCGGTCTATTCTTTTGATTTATAAGGGATTTTGCCGATTTCGGCCTATTGGTTAAAAAATGA
GCTGATTTAACAAAAATTTAACGCGAATTTTAACAAAATATTAACGCTTACAATTTAGGTGGCACTTTTC
GGGGAAATGTGCGCGGAACCCCTATTTGTTTATTTTTCTAAATACATTCAAATATGTATCCGCTCATGAG
ACAATAACCCTGATAAATGCTTCAATAATATTGAAAAAGGAAGAGTATGAGTATTCAACATTTCCGTGTC
GCCCTTATTCCCTTTTTTGCGGCATTTTGCCTTCCTGTTTTTGCTCACCCAGAAACGCTGGTGAAAGTAA
AAGATGCTGAAGATCAGTTGGGTGCACGAGTGGGTTACATCGAACTGGATCTCAACAGCGGTAAGATCCT
TGAGAGTTTTCGCCCCGAAGAACGTTTTCCAATGATGAGCACTTTTAAAGTTCTGCTATGTGGCGCGGTA
TTATCCCGTATTGACGCCGGGCAAGAGCAACTCGGTCGCCGCATACACTATTCTCAGAATGACTTGGTTG
AGTACTCACCAGTCACAGAAAAGCATCTTACGGATGGCATGACAGTAAGAGAATTATGCAGTGCTGCCAT
AACCATGAGTGATAACACTGCGGCCAACTTACTTCTGACAACGATCGGAGGACCGAAGGAGCTAACCGCT
TTTTTGCACAACATGGGGGATCATGTAACTCGCCTTGATCGTTGGGAACCGGAGCTGAATGAAGCCATAC
CAAACGACGAGCGTGACACCACGATGCCTGTAGCAATGGCAACAACGTTGCGCAAACTATTAACTGGCGA
ACTACTTACTCTAGCTTCCCGGCAACAATTAATAGACTGGATGGAGGCGGATAAAGTTGCAGGACCACTT
CTGCGCTCGGCCCTTCCGGCTGGCTGGTTTATTGCTGATAAATCTGGAGCCGGTGAGCGTGGGTCTCGCG
GTATCATTGCAGCACTGGGGCCAGATGGTAAGCCCTCCCGTATCGTAGTTATCTACACGACGGGGAGTCA
GGCAACTATGGATGAACGAAATAGACAGATCGCTGAGATAGGTGCCTCACTGATTAAGCATTGGTAACTG
TCAGACCAAGTTTACTCATATATACTTTAGATTGATTTAAAACTTCATTTTTAATTTAAAAGGATCTAGG
TGAAGATCCTTTTTGATAATCTCATGACCAAAATCCCTTAACGTGAGTTTTCGTTCCACTGAGCGTCAGA
CCCCGTAGAAAAGATCAAAGGATCTTCTTGAGATCCTTTTTTTCTGCGCGTAATCTGCTGCTTGCAAACA
AAAAAACCACCGCTACCAGCGGTGGTTTGTTTGCCGGATCAAGAGCTACCAACTCTTTTTCCGAAGGTAA
CTGGCTTCAGCAGAGCGCAGATACCAAATACTGTTCTTCTAGTGTAGCCGTAGTTAGGCCACCACTTCAA
GAACTCTGTAGCACCGCCTACATACCTCGCTCTGCTAATCCTGTTACCAGTGGCTGCTGCCAGTGGCGAT
AAGTCGTGTCTTACCGGGTTGGACTCAAGACGATAGTTACCGGATAAGGCGCAGCGGTCGGGCTGAACGG
GGGGTTCGTGCACACAGCCCAGCTTGGAGCGAACGACCTACACCGAACTGAGATACCTACAGCGTGAGCT
ATGAGAAAGCGCCACGCTTCCCGAAGGGAGAAAGGCGGACAGGTATCCGGTAAGCGGCAGGGTCGGAACA
GGAGAGCGCACGAGGGAGCTTCCAGGGGGAAACGCCTGGTATCTTTATAGTCCTGTCGGGTTTCGCCACC
TCTGACTTGAGCGTCGATTTTTGTGATGCTCGTCAGGGGGGCGGAGCCTATGGAAAAACGCCAGCAACGC
GGCCTTTTTACGGTTCCTGGCCTTTTGCTGGCCTTTTGCTCACATGTTCTTTCCTGCGTTATCCCCTGAT
TCTGTGGATAACCGTATTACCGCCTTTGAGTGAGCTGATACCGCTCGCCGCAGCCGAACGACCGAGCGCA
GCGAGTCAGTGAGCGAGGAAGCGGAAGAGCGCCTGATGCGGTATTTTCTCCTTACGCATCTGTGCGGTAT
TTCACACCGCATAGACCAGCCGCGTAACCTGGCAAAATCGGTTACGGTTGAGTAATAAATGGATGCCCTG
CGTAAGCGGGTGTGGGCGGACAATAAAGTCTTAAACTGAACAAAATAGATCTAAACTATGACAATAAAGT
CTTAAACTAGACAGAATAGTTGTAAACTGAAATCAGTCCAGTTATGCTGTGAAAAAGCATACTGGACTTT
TGTTATGGCTAAAGCAAACTCTTCATTTTCTGAAGTGCAAATTGCCCGTCGTATTAAAGAGGGGCGTGGC
CAAGGGCATGGTAAAGACTATATTCGCGGCGTTGTGACAATTTACCGAACAACTCCGCGGCCGGGAAGCC
GATCTCGGCTTGAACGAATTGTTAGGTGGCGGTACTTGGGTCGATATCAAAGTGCATCACTTCTTCCCGT
ATGCCCAACTTTGTATAGAGAGCCACTGCGGGATCGTCACCGTAATCTGCTTGCACGTAGATCACATAAG
CACCAAGCGCGTTGGCCTCATGCTTGAGGAGATTGATGAGCGCGGTGGCAATGCCCTGCCTCCGGTGCTC
GCCGGAGACTGCGAGATCATAGATATAGATCTCACTACGCGGCTGCTCAAACTTGGGCAGAACGTAAGCC
GCGAGAGCGCCAACAACCGCTTCTTGGTCGAAGGCAGCAAGCGCGATGAATGTCTTACTACGGAGCAAGT
TCCCGAGGTAATCGGAGTCCGGCTGATGTTGGGAGTAGGTGGCTACGTCTCCGAACTCACGACCGAAAAG
ATCAAGAGCAGCCCGCATGGATTTGACTTGGTCAGGGCCGAGCCTACATGTGCGAATGATGCCCATACTT
GAGCCACCTAACTTTGTTTTAGGGCGACTGCCCTGCTGCGTAACATCGTTGCTGCTCCATAACATCAAAC
ATCGACCCACGGCGTAACGCGCTTGCTGCTTGGATGCCCGAGGCATAGACTGTACAAAAAAACAGTCATA
ACAAGCCATGAAAACCGCCACTGCGCCGTTACCACCGCTGCGTTCGGTCAAGGTTCTGGACCAGTTGCGT
GAGCGCATACGCTACTTGCATTACAGTTTACGAACCGAACAGGCTTATGTCAACTGGGTTCGTGCCTTCA
TCCGTTTCCACGGTGTGCGTCACCCGGCAACCTTGGGCAGCAGCGAAGTCGAGGCATTTCTGTCCTGGCT
GGCGAACGAGCGCAAGGTTTCGGTCTCCACGCATCGTCAGGCATTGGCGGCCTTGCTGTTCTTCTACGGC
AAGGTGCTGTGCACGGATCTGCCCTGGCTTCAGGAGATCGGAAGACCTCGGCCGTCGCGGCGCTTGCCGG
TGGTGCTGACCCCGGATGAAGTGGTTCGCATCCTCGGTTTTCTGGAAGGCGAGCATCGTTTGTTCGCCCA
GGACTCTAGCTATAGTTCTAGTGGTTGGCTACGTATACTCCGGAATATTAATAGATCATGGAGATAATTA
AAATGATAACCATCTCGCAAATAAATAAGTATTTTACTGTTTTCGTAACAGTTTTGTAATAAAAAAACCT
ATAAATATTCCGGATTATTCATACCGTCCCACCATCGGGCGCGGATCTCGGTCCGAAACCATGTCGTACT
ACCATCACCATCACCATCACGATTACGATATCCCAACGACCGAAAACCTGTATTTTCAGGGCGCCATGGG
ATCCATGGCGAAGAAGACGTACGACCTGCTTTTCAAGCTGCTCCTGATCGGGGACTCGGGAGTGGGCAAG
ACCTGCGTCCTTTTTCGTTTTTCGGACGATGCCTTCAATACCACCTTTATTTCCACCATAGGAATAGACT
TTAAGATCAAAACAGTGGAACTACAAGGAAAGAAGATCAAGCTACAGATATGGGACACAGCAGGCCAGGA
GCGATTTCACACCATCACAACCTCCTACTACAGAGGAGCAATGGGCATCATGCTAGTGTATGACATCACC
AACGGTAAAAGCTTTGAGAACATCAGCAAGTGGCTTAGAAACATAGATGAGCATGCCAATGAAGATGTGG
AAAGAATGTTACTAGGGAACAAGTGTGACATGGACGACAAGAGAGTTGTACCGAAAGGCAAAGGAGAACA
GATTGCAAGGGAGCATGGTATTAGGTTTTTTGAGACTAGTGCAAAAGCAAATATAAACATCGAAAAGGCG
TTCCTCACATTAGCTGAAGACATCCTCCGAAAGACCCCTGTAAAAGAACCCAACAGTGAAAACGTAGATA
TCAGCAGTGGAGGAGGCGTGACGGGCTGGAAGAGCAAGTGCTGCTGACTCGACGAGCTCAACTAGTGCGG
CCGCTTTCGAATCTAGAGCCTGCAGTCTCGAGGCATGCGGTACCAAGCTTGTCGAGAAGTACTAGAGGAT
CATAATCAGCCATACCACATTTGTAGAGGTTTTACTTGCTTTAAAAAACCTCCCACACCTCCCCCTGAAC
CTGAAACATAAAATGAATGCAATTGTTGTTGTTAACTTGTTTATTGCAGCTTATAATGGTTACAAATAAA
GCAATAGCATCACAAATTTCACAAATAAAGCATTTTTTTCACTGCATTCTAGTTGTGGTTTGTCCAAACT
CATCAATGTATCTTATCATGTCTGGATCTGATCACTGCTTGAGCCTAGGAGATCCGAACCAGATAAGTGA
AATCTAGTTCCAAACTATTTTGTCATTTTTAATTTTCGTATTAGCTTACGACGCTACACCCAGTTCCCAT
CTATTTTGTCACTCTTCCCTAAATAATCCTTAAAAACTCCATTTCCACCCCTCCCAGTTCCCAACTATTT
TGTCCGCCCACAGCGGGGCATTTTTCTTCCTGTTATGTTTTTAATCAAACATCCTGCCAACTCCATGTGA
CAAACCGTCATCTTCGGCTACTTTTTCTCTGTCACAGAATGAAAATTTTTCTGTCATCTCTTCGTTATTA
ATGTTTGTAATTGACTGAATATCAACGCTTATTTGCAGCCTGAATGGCGAATGG
Features (pLannotate 1.2.2; 17 found; start..end, strand, type, name):
      2..456     +  rep_origin     f1 ori (sequence partly withheld): f1 bacteriophage origin of replication; arrow indicates direction of (+) strand synthesis
    482..586     +  promoter       AmpR promoter: bla
    587..1447    +  CDS            AmpR: β-lactamase; bla; confers resistance to ampicillin, carbenicillin, and related antibiotics
   1618..2206    +  rep_origin     ori: high-copy-number ColE1/pMB1/pBR322/pUC origin of replication
   2392..2443    -  misc_feature   bom (fragment): basis of mobility region from pBR322
   2511..2735    -  mobile_element Tn7R: mini-Tn7 element (right end of the Tn7 transposon) Tn7
   2802..3335    -  CDS            GmR: gentamycin acetyltransferase; aacC1; confers resistance to gentamycin
   3505..3533    -  promoter       Pc promoter: intI1 (promoter lies within the coding sequence); class 1 integron promoter
   3511..3858    -  CDS            YPR2_ECOLX (fragment): Protein predicted: Swiss-Prot protein existence level 4. From Escherichia coli.
   3885..3976    +  promoter       polyhedrin promoter: polh from Autographa californica; promoter for the baculovirus polyhedrin gene
   4041..4060    +  CDS            8xHis (fragment): 8xHis affinity tag
   4082..4102    +  CDS            TEV site: tobacco etch virus (TEV) protease recognition and cleavage site
   4115..4714    +  CDS            RAB10: RAB10_HUMAN - Experimental evidence at protein level: Swiss-Prot protein existence level 1. (Microbial infection) Upon Legionella pneumophila infection promotes endoplasmic reticulum recruitment and bacterial replication. Plays a role in remodeling the Legionella-containing vacuole (LCV) into an endoplasmic reticulum-like vacuole. From Homo sapiens (Human).
   4808..4891    +  CDS            large T antigen (fragment): large T antigen from SV40 (simian virus 40)
   4914..5048    +  polyA_signal   SV40 poly(A) signal: SV40 polyadenylation signal
   5077..5242    -  mobile_element Tn7L: mini-Tn7 element (left end of the Tn7 transposon) Tn7
   5405..5421    +  CDS            lacZα (fragment): LacZα fragment of β-galactosidase; lacZ fragment
