[The description below was written by a language model from this plasmid's Addgene catalogue record and pLannotate feature annotations shown in this document.]
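Description:
pFastBac HT JS-Rab10wt is a baculovirus donor (transfer) plasmid built on the pFastBac backbone for producing wild-type mouse Rab10 in Sf9 insect cells. In E. coli it replicates from a high-copy ColE1/pUC-type origin and is selected with ampicillin through the bla gene. An f1 origin is also present. The expression cassette and a gentamicin resistance gene (aacC1, driven by the integron Pc promoter) lie between the Tn7L and Tn7R ends of a mini-Tn7 element. In pFastBac-type systems, this arrangement allows site-specific transposition of the cassette into a baculovirus shuttle genome (bacmid) maintained in E. coli. The recombinant bacmid is then used to generate virus for infecting insect cells.

Within the transposable segment, the strong, very late polyhedrin promoter from Autographa californica nucleopolyhedrovirus drives an open reading frame that begins with a polyhistidine tag. The catalogue records this tag as 6xHis, and the annotation tool scored it as a partial 8xHis match. A TEV protease recognition site follows, and then the roughly 600 bp Rab10 coding sequence, cloned between BamHI and SalI sites that remain intact. An SV40 polyadenylation signal terminates the transcript. The tag permits metal-affinity purification, and TEV cleavage removes it from the purified GTPase.

Two inconsistencies in the record are worth noting. The purpose statement refers to a His6-tagged "Munc18c" protein, which appears to be carried over from another entry, since every other field and the feature table identify Rab10. The automated annotation also matched the insert to human RAB10, whereas the catalogue lists the species as mouse. The associated publication concerns Rab stabilization by a chaperone in GLUT4 exocytosis, which suggests the recombinant protein was made for biochemical studies in that context.
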