Addgene plasmid #135557: pFastBac HT JS-Rab10wt
Purpose: Express mouse Rab10wt in Sf9 cells, the resulted plasmid encodes an N-terminally His6-tagged Munc18c protein with a tobacco etch virus (TEV) cleavage site between the His6 tag and Rab10wt.
Depositing lab: Jingshi Shen. Depositing organization: University of Colorado, Boulder. Publication: RABIF/MSS4 is a Rab-stabilizing holdase chaperone required for GLUT4 exocytosis. Gulbranson DR, Davis EM, Demmitt BA, Ouyang Y, Ye Y, Yu H, Shen J. Proc Natl Acad Sci U S A. 2017 Sep 26;114(39):E8224-E8233. doi: 10.1073/pnas.1712176114. Epub 2017 Sep 11. PubMed 28894007.
Backbone
  Vector backbone: pFastBac
  Vector type: Insect Expression
Growth in bacteria
  Bacterial resistance: Ampicillin, 100 μg/mL
  Growth temperature: 37°C
  Growth strain: DH5alpha
  Copy number: Unknown
Gene/Insert
  Gene/Insert name: Rab10
  Species: M. musculus (mouse)
  Insert size (bp): 603
  Entrez Gene: Rab10 (a.k.a. AW107754)
  Promoter: polyhedrin promoter
  Tag / fusion protein: 6xHis tag, TEV site (N terminal on insert)
  Cloning method: Restriction Enzyme; 5′ cloning site BamHI (not destroyed); 3′ cloning site SalI (not destroyed)
  Sequencing primers: 5′ polyhedrin promoter; 3′ TAAGCTGCAATAAACAAGTT
Terms and licenses: Academic/Nonprofit Terms; Industry Terms: Not Available to Industry
How to cite: pFastBac HT JS-Rab10wt was a gift from Jingshi Shen (Addgene plasmid # 135557 ; http://n2t.net/addgene:135557 ; RRID:Addgene_135557)
